>Addgene plasmid #110844 | pLenti-FNLS-PGK-Puro | depositor full sequence | sequence record 208396 | Full Sequence
TCGACGGATCGGGAGATCTCCCGATCCCCTATGGTGCACTCTCAGTACAATCTGCTCTGATGCCGCATAG
TTAAGCCAGTATCTGCTCCCTGCTTGTGTGTTGGAGGTCGCTGAGTAGTGCGCGAGCAAAATTTAAGCTA
CAACAAGGCAAGGCTTGACCGACAATTGCATGAAGAATCTGCTTAGGGTTAGGCGTTTTGCGCTGCTTCG
CGATGTACGGGCCAGATATACGCGTTGACATTGATTATTGACTAGTTATTAATAGTAATCAATTACGGGG
TCATTAGTTCATAGCCCATATATGGAGTTCCGCGTTACATAACTTACGGTAAATGGCCCGCCTGGCTGAC
CGCCCAACGACCCCCGCCCATTGACGTCAATAATGACGTATGTTCCCATAGTAACGCCAATAGGGACTTT
CCATTGACGTCAATGGGTGGAGTATTTACGGTAAACTGCCCACTTGGCAGTACATCAAGTGTATCATATG
CCAAGTACGCCCCCTATTGACGTCAATGACGGTAAATGGCCCGCCTGGCATTATGCCCAGTACATGACCT
TATGGGACTTTCCTACTTGGCAGTACATCTACGTATTAGTCATCGCTATTACCATGGTGATGCGGTTTTG
GCAGTACATCAATGGGCGTGGATAGCGGTTTGACTCACGGGGATTTCCAAGTCTCCACCCCATTGACGTC
AATGGGAGTTTGTTTTGGCACCAAAATCAACGGGACTTTCCAAAATGTCGTAACAACTCCGCCCCATTGA
CGCAAATGGGCGGTAGGCGTGTACGGTGGGAGGTCTATATAAGCAGCGCGTTTTGCCTGTACTGGGTCTC
TCTGGTTAGACCAGATCTGAGCCTGGGAGCTCTCTGGCTAACTAGGGAACCCACTGCTTAAGCCTCAATA
AAGCTTGCCTTGAGTGCTTCAAGTAGTGTGTGCCCGTCTGTTGTGTGACTCTGGTAACTAGAGATCCCTC
AGACCCTTTTAGTCAGTGTGGAAAATCTCTAGCAGTGGCGCCCGAACAGGGACTTGAAAGCGAAAGGGAA
ACCAGAGGAGCTCTCTCGACGCAGGACTCGGCTTGCTGAAGCGCGCACGGCAAGAGGCGAGGGGCGGCGA
CTGGTGAGTACGCCAAAAATTTTGACTAGCGGAGGCTAGAAGGAGAGAGATGGGTGCGAGAGCGTCAGTA
TTAAGCGGGGGAGAATTAGATCGCGATGGGAAAAAATTCGGTTAAGGCCAGGGGGAAAGAAAAAATATAA
ATTAAAACATATAGTATGGGCAAGCAGGGAGCTAGAACGATTCGCAGTTAATCCTGGCCTGTTAGAAACA
TCAGAAGGCTGTAGACAAATACTGGGACAGCTACAACCATCCCTTCAGACAGGATCAGAAGAACTTAGAT
CATTATATAATACAGTAGCAACCCTCTATTGTGTGCATCAAAGGATAGAGATAAAAGACACCAAGGAAGC
TTTAGACAAGATAGAGGAAGAGCAAAACAAAAGTAAGACCACCGCACAGCAAGCGGCCGGCCGCGCTGAT
CTTCAGACCTGGAGGAGGAGATATGAGGGACAATTGGAGAAGTGAATTATATAAATATAAAGTAGTAAAA
ATTGAACCATTAGGAGTAGCACCCACCAAGGCAAAGAGAAGAGTGGTGCAGAGAGAAAAAAGAGCAGTGG
GAATAGGAGCTTTGTTCCTTGGGTTCTTGGGAGCAGCAGGAAGCACTATGGGCGCAGCGTCAATGACGCT
GACGGTACAGGCCAGACAATTATTGTCTGGTATAGTGCAGCAGCAGAACAATTTGCTGAGGGCTATTGAG
GCGCAACAGCATCTGTTGCAACTCACAGTCTGGGGCATCAAGCAGCTCCAGGCAAGAATCCTGGCTGTGG
AAAGATACCTAAAGGATCAACAGCTCCTGGGGATTTGGGGTTGCTCTGGAAAACTCATTTGCACCACTGC
TGTGCCTTGGAATGCTAGTTGGAGTAATAAATCTCTGGAACAGATTTGGAATCACACGACCTGGATGGAG
TGGGACAGAGAAATTAACAATTACACAAGCTTAATACACTCCTTAATTGAAGAATCGCAAAACCAGCAAG
AAAAGAATGAACAAGAATTATTGGAATTAGATAAATGGGCAAGTTTGTGGAATTGGTTTAACATAACAAA
TTGGCTGTGGTATATAAAATTATTCATAATGATAGTAGGAGGCTTGGTAGGTTTAAGAATAGTTTTTGCT
GTACTTTCTATAGTGAATAGAGTTAGGCAGGGATATTCACCATTATCGTTTCAGACCCACCTCCCAACCC
CGAGGGGACCCGACAGGCCCGAAGGAATAGAAGAAGAAGGTGGAGAGAGAGACAGAGACAGATCCATTCG
ATTAGTGAACGGATCGGCACTGCGTGCGCCAATTCTGCAGACAAATGGCAGTATTCATCCACAATTTTAA
AAGAAAAGGGGGGATTGGGGGGTACAGTGCAGGGGAAAGAATAGTAGACATAATAGCAACAGACATACAA
ACTAAAGAATTACAAAAACAAATTACAAAAATTCAAAATTTTCGGGTTTATTACAGGGACAGCAGAGATC
CAGTTTGGTTAGTACCGGGCCCGGGTCGACTAGTGATCAGTGTGAGGGAGTGTAAAGCTGGTTTTCGAGT
GGCTCCGGTGCCCGTCAGTGGGCAGAGCGCACATCGCCCACAGTCCCCGAGAAGTTGGGGGGAGGGGTCG
GCAATTGAACCGGTGCCTAGAGAAGGTGGCGCGGGGTAAACTGGGAAAGTGATGTCGTGTACTGGCTCCG
CCTTTTTCCCGAGGGTGGGGGAGAACCGTATATAAGTGCAGTAGTCGCCGTGAACGTTCTTTTTCGCAAC
GGGTTTGCCGCCAGAACACAGGTGTCGTGACGCGGCTAACTCGAACGCTAGGATCCGCCACCATGGACTA
TAAGGACCACGACGGAGACTACAAGGATCATGATATTGATTACAAAGACGATGACGATAAGATGGCCCCA
AAGAAGAAGCGGAAGGTCGGTATCCACGGAGTCCCAGCAGCCATGAGCTCAGAGACTGGCCCAGTGGCTG
TGGACCCCACATTGAGACGGCGGATCGAGCCCCATGAGTTTGAGGTATTCTTCGATCCGAGAGAGCTCCG
CAAGGAGACCTGCCTGCTTTACGAAATTAATTGGGGGGGCCGGCACTCCATTTGGCGACATACATCACAG
AACACTAACAAGCACGTCGAAGTCAACTTCATCGAGAAGTTCACGACAGAAAGATATTTCTGTCCGAACA
CAAGGTGCAGCATTACCTGGTTTCTCAGCTGGAGCCCATGCGGCGAATGTAGTAGGGCCATCACTGAATT
CCTGTCAAGGTATCCCCACGTCACTCTGTTTATTTACATCGCAAGGCTGTACCACCACGCTGACCCCCGC
AATCGACAAGGCCTGCGGGATTTGATCTCTTCAGGTGTGACTATCCAAATTATGACTGAGCAGGAGTCAG
GATACTGCTGGAGAAACTTTGTGAATTATAGCCCGAGTAATGAAGCCCACTGGCCTAGGTATCCCCATCT
GTGGGTACGACTGTACGTTCTTGAACTGTACTGCATCATACTGGGCCTGCCTCCTTGTCTCAACATTCTG
AGAAGGAAGCAGCCACAGCTGACATTCTTTACCATCGCTCTTCAGTCTTGTCATTACCAGCGACTGCCCC
CACACATTCTCTGGGCCACCGGGTTGAAAAGCGGCAGCGAGACTCCCGGGACCTCAGAGTCCGCCACACC
CGAAAGTGACAAGAAGTACAGCATCGGCCTGGCCATCGGCACCAACTCTGTGGGCTGGGCCGTGATCACC
GACGAGTACAAGGTGCCCAGCAAGAAATTCAAGGTGCTGGGCAACACCGACCGGCACAGCATCAAGAAGA
ACCTGATCGGAGCCCTGCTGTTCGACAGCGGCGAAACAGCCGAGGCCACCCGGCTGAAGAGAACCGCCAG
AAGAAGATACACCAGACGGAAGAACCGGATCTGCTATCTGCAAGAGATCTTCAGCAACGAGATGGCCAAG
GTGGACGACAGCTTCTTCCACAGACTGGAAGAGTCCTTCCTGGTGGAAGAGGATAAGAAGCACGAGCGGC
ACCCCATCTTCGGCAACATCGTGGACGAGGTGGCCTACCACGAGAAGTACCCCACCATCTACCACCTGAG
AAAGAAACTGGTGGACAGCACCGACAAGGCCGACCTGCGGCTGATCTATCTGGCCCTGGCCCACATGATC
AAGTTCCGGGGCCACTTCCTGATCGAGGGCGACCTGAACCCCGACAACAGCGACGTGGACAAGCTGTTCA
TCCAGCTGGTGCAGACCTACAACCAGCTGTTCGAGGAAAACCCCATCAACGCCAGCGGCGTGGACGCCAA
GGCCATCCTGTCTGCCAGACTGAGCAAGAGCAGACGGCTGGAAAATCTGATCGCCCAGCTGCCCGGCGAG
AAGAAGAATGGCCTGTTCGGCAACCTGATTGCCCTGAGCCTGGGCCTGACCCCCAACTTCAAGAGCAACT
TCGACCTGGCCGAGGATGCCAAACTGCAGCTGAGCAAGGACACCTACGACGACGACCTGGACAACCTGCT
GGCCCAGATCGGCGACCAGTACGCCGACCTGTTTCTGGCCGCCAAGAACCTGTCCGACGCCATCCTGCTG
AGCGACATCCTGAGAGTGAACACCGAGATCACCAAGGCCCCCCTGAGCGCCTCTATGATCAAGAGATACG
ACGAGCACCACCAGGACCTGACCCTGCTGAAAGCTCTCGTGCGGCAGCAGCTGCCTGAGAAGTACAAAGA
GATTTTCTTCGACCAGAGCAAGAACGGCTACGCCGGCTACATTGACGGCGGAGCCAGCCAGGAAGAGTTC
TACAAGTTCATCAAGCCCATCCTGGAAAAGATGGACGGCACCGAGGAACTGCTCGTGAAGCTGAACAGAG
AGGACCTGCTGCGGAAGCAGCGGACCTTCGACAACGGCAGCATCCCCCACCAGATCCACCTGGGAGAGCT
GCACGCCATTCTGCGGCGGCAGGAAGATTTTTACCCATTCCTGAAGGACAACCGGGAAAAGATCGAGAAG
ATCCTGACCTTCCGCATCCCCTACTACGTGGGCCCTCTGGCCAGGGGAAACAGCAGATTCGCCTGGATGA
CCAGAAAGAGCGAGGAAACCATCACCCCCTGGAACTTCGAGGAAGTGGTGGACAAGGGCGCTTCCGCCCA
GAGCTTCATCGAGCGGATGACCAACTTCGATAAGAACCTGCCCAACGAGAAGGTGCTGCCCAAGCACAGC
CTGCTGTACGAGTACTTCACCGTGTATAACGAGCTGACCAAAGTGAAATACGTGACCGAGGGAATGAGAA
AGCCCGCCTTCCTGAGCGGCGAGCAGAAAAAGGCCATCGTGGACCTGCTGTTCAAGACCAACCGGAAAGT
GACCGTGAAGCAGCTGAAAGAGGACTACTTCAAGAAAATCGAGTGCTTCGACTCCGTGGAAATCTCCGGC
GTGGAAGATCGGTTCAACGCCTCCCTGGGCACATACCACGATCTGCTGAAAATTATCAAGGACAAGGACT
TCCTGGACAATGAGGAAAACGAGGACATTCTGGAAGATATCGTGCTGACCCTGACACTGTTTGAGGACAG
AGAGATGATCGAGGAACGGCTGAAAACCTATGCCCACCTGTTCGACGACAAAGTGATGAAGCAGCTGAAG
CGGCGGAGATACACCGGCTGGGGCAGGCTGAGCCGGAAGCTGATCAACGGCATCCGGGACAAGCAGTCCG
GCAAGACAATCCTGGATTTCCTGAAGTCCGACGGCTTCGCCAACAGAAACTTCATGCAGCTGATCCACGA
CGACAGCCTGACCTTTAAAGAGGACATCCAGAAAGCCCAGGTGTCCGGCCAGGGCGATAGCCTGCACGAG
CACATTGCCAATCTGGCCGGCAGCCCCGCCATTAAGAAGGGCATCCTGCAGACAGTGAAGGTGGTGGACG
AGCTCGTGAAAGTGATGGGCCGGCACAAGCCCGAGAACATCGTGATCGAAATGGCCAGAGAGAACCAGAC
CACCCAGAAGGGACAGAAGAACAGCCGCGAGAGAATGAAGCGGATCGAAGAGGGCATCAAAGAGCTGGGC
AGCCAGATCCTGAAAGAACACCCAGTGGAAAACACCCAGCTGCAGAACGAGAAGCTGTACCTGTACTACC
TGCAGAATGGGCGGGATATGTACGTGGACCAGGAACTGGACATCAACCGGCTGTCCGACTACGATGTGGA
CCATATCGTGCCTCAGAGCTTTCTGAAGGACGACTCCATCGACAACAAGGTGCTGACCAGAAGCGACAAG
AACCGGGGCAAGAGCGACAACGTGCCCTCCGAAGAGGTCGTGAAGAAGATGAAGAACTACTGGCGGCAGC
TGCTGAACGCCAAGCTGATTACCCAGAGAAAGTTCGACAATCTGACCAAGGCCGAGAGAGGCGGCCTGAG
CGAACTGGATAAGGCCGGCTTCATCAAGAGACAGCTGGTGGAAACCCGGCAGATCACAAAGCACGTGGCA
CAGATCCTGGACTCCCGGATGAACACTAAGTACGACGAGAATGACAAGCTGATCCGGGAAGTGAAAGTGA
TCACCCTGAAGTCCAAGCTGGTGTCCGATTTCCGGAAGGATTTCCAGTTTTACAAAGTGCGCGAGATCAA
CAACTACCACCACGCCCACGACGCCTACCTGAACGCCGTCGTGGGAACCGCCCTGATCAAAAAGTACCCT
AAGCTGGAAAGCGAGTTCGTGTACGGCGACTACAAGGTGTACGACGTGCGGAAGATGATCGCCAAGAGCG
AGCAGGAAATCGGCAAGGCTACCGCCAAGTACTTCTTCTACAGCAACATCATGAACTTTTTCAAGACCGA
GATTACCCTGGCCAACGGCGAGATCCGGAAGCGGCCTCTGATCGAGACAAACGGCGAAACCGGGGAGATC
GTGTGGGATAAGGGCCGGGATTTTGCCACCGTGCGGAAAGTGCTGAGCATGCCCCAAGTGAATATCGTGA
AAAAGACCGAGGTGCAGACAGGCGGCTTCAGCAAAGAGTCTATCCTGCCCAAGAGGAACAGCGATAAGCT
GATCGCCAGAAAGAAGGACTGGGACCCTAAGAAGTACGGCGGCTTCGACAGCCCCACCGTGGCCTATTCT
GTGCTGGTGGTGGCCAAAGTGGAAAAGGGCAAGTCCAAGAAACTGAAGAGTGTGAAAGAGCTGCTGGGGA
TCACCATCATGGAAAGAAGCAGCTTCGAGAAGAATCCCATCGACTTTCTGGAAGCCAAGGGCTACAAAGA
AGTGAAAAAGGACCTGATCATCAAGCTGCCTAAGTACTCCCTGTTCGAGCTGGAAAACGGCCGGAAGAGA
ATGCTGGCCTCTGCCGGCGAACTGCAGAAGGGAAACGAACTGGCCCTGCCCTCCAAATATGTGAACTTCC
TGTACCTGGCCAGCCACTATGAGAAGCTGAAGGGCTCCCCCGAGGATAATGAGCAGAAACAGCTGTTTGT
GGAACAGCACAAGCACTACCTGGACGAGATCATCGAGCAGATCAGCGAGTTCTCCAAGAGAGTGATCCTG
GCCGACGCTAATCTGGACAAAGTGCTGTCCGCCTACAACAAGCACCGGGATAAGCCCATCAGAGAGCAGG
CCGAGAATATCATCCACCTGTTTACCCTGACCAATCTGGGAGCCCCTGCCGCCTTCAAGTACTTTGACAC
CACCATCGACCGGAAGAGGTACACCAGCACCAAAGAGGTGCTGGACGCCACCCTGATCCACCAGAGCATC
ACCGGCCTGTACGAGACACGGATCGACCTGTCTCAGCTGGGAGGCGATTCAGGCGGATCTACTAATCTGT
CAGATATTATTGAAAAGGAGACCGGTAAGCAACTGGTTATCCAGGAATCCATCCTCATGCTCCCAGAGGA
GGTGGAAGAAGTCATTGGGAACAAGCCGGAAAGCGATATACTCGTGCACACCGCCTACGACGAGAGCACC
GACGAGAATGTCATGCTTCTGACTAGCGACGCCCCTGAATACAAGCCTTGGGCTCTGGTCATACAGGATA
GCAACGGTGAGAACAAGATTAAGATGCTCTCTGGTGGTTCTCCCAAGAAGAAGAGGAAAGTCTAACTAGG
AATCCCGAGGCCTCTACCGGGTAGGGGAGGCGCTTTTCCCAAGGCAGTCTGGAGCATGCGCTTTAGCAGC
CCCGCTGGGCACTTGGCGCTACACAAGTGGCCTCTGGCCTCGCACACATTCCACATCCACCGGTAGGCGC
CAACCGGCTCCGTTCTTTGGTGGCCCCTTCGCGCCACCTTCTACTCCTCCCCTAGTCAGGAAGTTCCCCC
CCGCCCCGCAGCTCGCGTCGTGCAGGACGTGACAAATGGAAGTAGCACGTCTCACTAGTCTCGTGCAGAT
GGACAGCACCGCTGAGCAATGGAAGCGGGTAGGCCTTTGGGGCAGCGGCCAATAGCAGCTTTGCTCCTTC
GCTTTCTGGGCTCAGAGGCTGGGAAGGGGTGGGTCCGGGGGCGGGCTCAGGGGCGGGCTCAGGGGCGGGG
CGGGCGCCCGAAGGTCCTCCGGAGGCCCGGCATTCTGCACGCTTCAAAAGCGCACGTCTGCCGCGCTGTT
CTCCTCTTCCTCATCTCCGGGCCTTTCGACCTGCAGCCCAAGCTTACCATGACCGAGTACAAGCCCACGG
TGCGCCTCGCCACCCGCGACGACGTCCCCAGGGCCGTACGCACCCTCGCCGCCGCGTTCGCCGACTACCC
CGCCACGCGCCACACCGTCGATCCGGACCGCCACATCGAGCGGGTCACCGAGCTGCAAGAACTCTTCCTC
ACGCGCGTCGGGCTCGACATCGGCAAGGTGTGGGTCGCGGACGACGGCGCCGCGGTGGCGGTCTGGACCA
CGCCGGAGAGCGTCGAAGCGGGGGCGGTGTTCGCCGAGATCGGCCCGCGCATGGCCGAGTTGAGCGGTTC
CCGGCTGGCCGCGCAGCAACAGATGGAAGGCCTCCTGGCGCCGCACCGGCCCAAGGAGCCCGCGTGGTTC
CTGGCCACCGTCGGCGTCTCGCCCGACCACCAGGGCAAGGGTCTGGGCAGCGCCGTCGTGCTCCCCGGAG
TGGAGGCGGCCGAGCGCGCCGGGGTGCCCGCCTTCCTGGAGACCTCCGCGCCCCGCAACCTCCCCTTCTA
CGAGCGGCTCGGCTTCACCGTCACCGCCGACGTCGAGGTGCCCGAAGGACCGCGCACCTGGTGCATGACC
CGCAAGCCCGGTGCCTGAAAACGTTGTTGTTTGGGGTTGAATTACTCTTCTAGACCGCGGCGCGCCCGAT
AATCAACCTCTGGATTACAAAATTTGTGAAAGATTGACTGGTATTCTTAACTATGTTGCTCCTTTTACGC
TATGTGGATACGCTGCTTTAATGCCTTTGTATCATGCTATTGCTTCCCGTATGGCTTTCATTTTCTCCTC
CTTGTATAAATCCTGGTTGCTGTCTCTTTATGAGGAGTTGTGGCCCGTTGTCAGGCAACGTGGCGTGGTG
TGCACTGTGTTTGCTGACGCAACCCCCACTGGTTGGGGCATTGCCACCACCTGTCAGCTCCTTTCCGGGA
CTTTCGCTTTCCCCCTCCCTATTGCCACGGCGGAACTCATCGCCGCCTGCCTTGCCCGCTGCTGGACAGG
GGCTCGGCTGTTGGGCACTGACAATTCCGTGGTGTTGTCGGGGAAATCATCGTCCTTTCCTTGGCTGCTC
GCCTGTGTTGCCACCTGGATTCTGCGCGGGACGTCCTTCTGCTACGTCCCTTCGGCCCTCAATCCAGCGG
ACCTTCCTTCCCGCGGCCTGCTGCCGGCTCTGCGGCCTCTTCCGCGTCTTCGCCTTCGCCCTCAGACGAG
TCGGATCTCCCTTTGGGCCGCCTCCCCGCATCGATACCGTCGACCTCGATCGAGACCTAGAAAAACATGG
AGCAATCACAAGTAGCAATACAGCAGCTACCAATGCTGATTGTGCCTGGCTAGAAGCACAAGAGGAGGAG
GAGGTGGGTTTTCCAGTCACACCTCAGGTACCTTTAAGACCAATGACTTACAAGGCAGCTGTAGATCTTA
GCCACTTTTTAAAAGAAAAGGGGGGACTGGAAGGGCTAATTCACTCCCAACGAAGACAAGATATCCTTGA
TCTGTGGATCTACCACACACAAGGCTACTTCCCTGATTGGCAGAACTACACACCAGGGCCAGGGATCAGA
TATCCACTGACCTTTGGATGGTGCTACAAGCTAGTACCAGTTGAGCAAGAGAAGGTAGAAGAAGCCAATG
AAGGAGAGAACACCCGCTTGTTACACCCTGTGAGCCTGCATGGGATGGATGACCCGGAGAGAGAAGTATT
AGAGTGGAGGTTTGACAGCCGCCTAGCATTTCATCACATGGCCCGAGAGCTGCATCCGGACTGTACTGGG
TCTCTCTGGTTAGACCAGATCTGAGCCTGGGAGCTCTCTGGCTAACTAGGGAACCCACTGCTTAAGCCTC
AATAAAGCTTGCCTTGAGTGCTTCAAGTAGTGTGTGCCCGTCTGTTGTGTGACTCTGGTAACTAGAGATC
CCTCAGACCCTTTTAGTCAGTGTGGAAAATCTCTAGCAGCATGTGAGCAAAAGGCCAGCAAAAGGCCAGG
AACCGTAAAAAGGCCGCGTTGCTGGCGTTTTTCCATAGGCTCCGCCCCCCTGACGAGCATCACAAAAATC
GACGCTCAAGTCAGAGGTGGCGAAACCCGACAGGACTATAAAGATACCAGGCGTTTCCCCCTGGAAGCTC
CCTCGTGCGCTCTCCTGTTCCGACCCTGCCGCTTACCGGATACCTGTCCGCCTTTCTCCCTTCGGGAAGC
GTGGCGCTTTCTCATAGCTCACGCTGTAGGTATCTCAGTTCGGTGTAGGTCGTTCGCTCCAAGCTGGGCT
GTGTGCACGAACCCCCCGTTCAGCCCGACCGCTGCGCCTTATCCGGTAACTATCGTCTTGAGTCCAACCC
GGTAAGACACGACTTATCGCCACTGGCAGCAGCCACTGGTAACAGGATTAGCAGAGCGAGGTATGTAGGC
GGTGCTACAGAGTTCTTGAAGTGGTGGCCTAACTACGGCTACACTAGAAGAACAGTATTTGGTATCTGCG
CTCTGCTGAAGCCAGTTACCTTCGGAAAAAGAGTTGGTAGCTCTTGATCCGGCAAACAAACCACCGCTGG
TAGCGGTGGTTTTTTTGTTTGCAAGCAGCAGATTACGCGCAGAAAAAAAGGATCTCAAGAAGATCCTTTG
ATCTTTTCTACGGGGTCTGACGCTCAGTGGAACGAAAACTCACGTTAAGGGATTTTGGTCATGAGATTAT
CAAAAAGGATCTTCACCTAGATCCTTTTAAATTAAAAATGAAGTTTTAAATCAATCTAAAGTATATATGA
GTAAACTTGGTCTGACAGTTACCAATGCTTAATCAGTGAGGCACCTATCTCAGCGATCTGTCTATTTCGT
TCATCCATAGTTGCCTGACTCCCCGTCGTGTAGATAACTACGATACGGGAGGGCTTACCATCTGGCCCCA
GTGCTGCAATGATACCGCGAGACCCACGCTCACCGGCTCCAGATTTATCAGCAATAAACCAGCCAGCCGG
AAGGGCCGAGCGCAGAAGTGGTCCTGCAACTTTATCCGCCTCCATCCAGTCTATTAATTGTTGCCGGGAA
GCTAGAGTAAGTAGTTCGCCAGTTAATAGTTTGCGCAACGTTGTTGCCATTGCTACAGGCATCGTGGTGT
CACGCTCGTCGTTTGGTATGGCTTCATTCAGCTCCGGTTCCCAACGATCAAGGCGAGTTACATGATCCCC
CATGTTGTGCAAAAAAGCGGTTAGCTCCTTCGGTCCTCCGATCGTTGTCAGAAGTAAGTTGGCCGCAGTG
TTATCACTCATGGTTATGGCAGCACTGCATAATTCTCTTACTGTCATGCCATCCGTAAGATGCTTTTCTG
TGACTGGTGAGTACTCAACCAAGTCATTCTGAGAATAGTGTATGCGGCGACCGAGTTGCTCTTGCCCGGC
GTCAATACGGGATAATACCGCGCCACATAGCAGAACTTTAAAAGTGCTCATCATTGGAAAACGTTCTTCG
GGGCGAAAACTCTCAAGGATCTTACCGCTGTTGAGATCCAGTTCGATGTAACCCACTCGTGCACCCAACT
GATCTTCAGCATCTTTTACTTTCACCAGCGTTTCTGGGTGAGCAAAAACAGGAAGGCAAAATGCCGCAAA
AAAGGGAATAAGGGCGACACGGAAATGTTGAATACTCATACTCTTCCTTTTTCAATATTATTGAAGCATT
TATCAGGGTTATTGTCTCATGAGCGGATACATATTTGAATGTATTTAGAAAAATAAACAAATAGGGGTTC
CGCGCACATTTCCCCGAAAAGTGCCACCTGAC
Features (pLannotate 1.2.2; 23 found; start..end, strand, type, name):
     30..82      -  misc_feature   bom (fragment): basis of mobility region from pBR322
    237..616     +  enhancer       CMV enhancer: human cytomegalovirus immediate early enhancer
    617..816     +  promoter       CMV promoter: human cytomegalovirus (CMV) immediate early promoter
    834..1014    +  LTR            5' LTR (truncated): truncated 5' long terminal repeat (LTR) from HIV-1
   1061..1186    +  misc_feature   HIV-1 Ψ: packaging signal of human immunodeficiency virus type 1
   1170..1508    +  CDS            HIV-1 gag (fragment): gag protein from human immunodeficiency virus 1; gag
   1685..1918    +  misc_feature   RRE: The Rev response element (RRE) of HIV-1 allows for Rev-dependent mRNA export from the nucleus to the cytoplasm.
   2295..2395    +  CDS            Rev (fragment): human immunodeficiency virus 1 (HIV-1) Rev protein; rev; enhances nuclear export of unspliced and incompletely spliced viral mRNAs
   2445..2562    +  misc_feature   cPPT/CTS: central polypurine tract and central termination sequence of HIV-1
   2680..2891    +  promoter       EF-1α core promoter: core promoter for human elongation factor EF-1α
   3053..3739    +  CDS            Apobec1: ABEC1_RAT - Experimental evidence at protein level: Swiss-Prot protein existence level 1. Catalytic component of the apolipoprotein B mRNA editing enzyme complex which is responsible for the postranscriptional editing of a CAA codon for Gln to a UAA codon for stop in the APOB mRNA. May also play a role in the epigenetic regulation of gene expression by participating in DNA demethylation. From Rattus norvegicus (Rat).
   3740..3787    +  CDS            ABE(7.10) (fragment): adenine base editor comprising wild-type E. coli TadA fused to the evolved TadA*(7.10) mutant (Gaudelli et al., 2017)
   3788..7887    +  CDS            Cas9 (fragment): Cas9 (Csn1) endonuclease from the Streptococcus pyogenes Type II CRISPR/Cas system generates RNA-guided double strand breaks in DNA
   7901..8149    +  CDS            UGI: UNGI_BPPB2 - Experimental evidence at protein level: Swiss-Prot protein existence level 1. This protein binds specifically and reversibly to the host uracil-DNA glycosylase, preventing removal of uracil residues from PBS2 DNA by the host uracil-excision repair system. From Bacillus phage PBS2 (Bacteriophage PBS2).
   8209..8708    +  promoter       PGK promoter: mouse phosphoglycerate kinase 1 promoter
   8729..9328    +  CDS            PuroR: puromycin N-acetyltransferase; pac from Streptomyces alboniger; confers resistance to puromycin
   9381..9969    +  misc_feature   WPRE: woodchuck hepatitis virus posttranscriptional regulatory element
   9970..9989    +  misc_feature   MCS (fragment): pBluescript multiple cloning site
   9991..10491   +  CDS            nef (fragment): NEF_HV1LA - Experimental evidence at protein level: Swiss-Prot protein existence level 1. Extracellular Nef protein targets CD4(+) T-lymphocytes for apoptosis by interacting with CXCR4 surface receptors. From Human immunodeficiency virus type 1 group M subtype B (isolate Lai) (HIV-1).
  10498..10678   +  LTR            5' LTR (truncated): truncated 5' long terminal repeat (LTR) from HIV-1
  10740..11328   -  rep_origin     ori: high-copy-number ColE1/pMB1/pBR322/pUC origin of replication
  11499..12359   -  CDS            AmpR: β-lactamase; bla; confers resistance to ampicillin, carbenicillin, and related antibiotics
  12360..12464   -  promoter       AmpR promoter: bla
