>Addgene plasmid #110844 | pLenti-FNLS-PGK-Puro | addgene full sequence | sequence record 211409 | Addgene NGS Result
CACCTGACGTCGACGGATCGGGAGATCTCCCGATCCCCTATGGTGCACTCTCAGTACAATCTGCTCTGAT
GCCGCATAGTTAAGCCAGTATCTGCTCCCTGCTTGTGTGTTGGAGGTCGCTGAGTAGTGCGCGAGCAAAA
TTTAAGCTACAACAAGGCAAGGCTTGACCGACAATTGCATGAAGAATCTGCTTAGGGTTAGGCGTTTTGC
GCTGCTTCGCGATGTACGGGCCAGATATACGCGTTGACATTGATTATTGACTAGTTATTAATAGTAATCA
ATTACGGGGTCATTAGTTCATAGCCCATATATGGAGTTCCGCGTTACATAACTTACGGTAAATGGCCCGC
CTGGCTGACCGCCCAACGACCCCCGCCCATTGACGTCAATAATGACGTATGTTCCCATAGTAACGCCAAT
AGGGACTTTCCATTGACGTCAATGGGTGGAGTATTTACGGTAAACTGCCCACTTGGCAGTACATCAAGTG
TATCATATGCCAAGTACGCCCCCTATTGACGTCAATGACGGTAAATGGCCCGCCTGGCATTATGCCCAGT
ACATGACCTTATGGGACTTTCCTACTTGGCAGTACATCTACGTATTAGTCATCGCTATTACCATGGTGAT
GCGGTTTTGGCAGTACATCAATGGGCGTGGATAGCGGTTTGACTCACGGGGATTTCCAAGTCTCCACCCC
ATTGACGTCAATGGGAGTTTGTTTTGGCACCAAAATCAACGGGACTTTCCAAAATGTCGTAACAACTCCG
CCCCATTGACGCAAATGGGCGGTAGGCGTGTACGGTGGGAGGTCTATATAAGCAGCGCGTTTTGCCTGTA
CTGGGTCTCTCTGGTTAGACCAGATCTGAGCCTGGGAGCTCTCTGGCTAACTAGGGAACCCACTGCTTAA
GCCTCAATAAAGCTTGCCTTGAGTGCTTCAAGTAGTGTGTGCCCGTCTGTTGTGTGACTCTGGTAACTAG
AGATCCCTCAGACCCTTTTAGTCAGTGTGGAAAATCTCTAGCAGTGGCGCCCGAACAGGGACTTGAAAGC
GAAAGGGAAACCAGAGGAGCTCTCTCGACGCAGGACTCGGCTTGCTGAAGCGCGCACGGCAAGAGGCGAG
GGGCGGCGACTGGTGAGTACGCCAAAAATTTTGACTAGCGGAGGCTAGAAGGAGAGAGATGGGTGCGAGA
GCGTCAGTATTAAGCGGGGGAGAATTAGATCGCGATGGGAAAAAATTCGGTTAAGGCCAGGGGGAAAGAA
AAAATATAAATTAAAACATATAGTATGGGCAAGCAGGGAGCTAGAACGATTCGCAGTTAATCCTGGCCTG
TTAGAAACATCAGAAGGCTGTAGACAAATACTGGGACAGCTACAACCATCCCTTCAGACAGGATCAGAAG
AACTTAGATCATTATATAATACAGTAGCAACCCTCTATTGTGTGCATCAAAGGATAGAGATAAAAGACAC
CAAGGAAGCTTTAGACAAGATAGAGGAAGAGCAAAACAAAAGTAAGACCACCGCACAGCAAGCGGCCGGC
CGCTGATCTTCAGACCTGGAGGAGGAGATATGAGGGACAATTGGAGAAGTGAATTATATAAATATAAAGT
AGTAAAAATTGAACCATTAGGAGTAGCACCCACCAAGGCAAAGAGAAGAGTGGTGCAGAGAGAAAAAAGA
GCAGTGGGAATAGGAGCTTTGTTCCTTGGGTTCTTGGGAGCAGCAGGAAGCACTATGGGCGCAGCGTCAA
TGACGCTGACGGTACAGGCCAGACAATTATTGTCTGGTATAGTGCAGCAGCAGAACAATTTGCTGAGGGC
TATTGAGGCGCAACAGCATCTGTTGCAACTCACAGTCTGGGGCATCAAGCAGCTCCAGGCAAGAATCCTG
GCTGTGGAAAGATACCTAAAGGATCAACAGCTCCTGGGGATTTGGGGTTGCTCTGGAAAACTCATTTGCA
CCACTGCTGTGCCTTGGAATGCTAGTTGGAGTAATAAATCTCTGGAACAGATTTGGAATCACACGACCTG
GATGGAGTGGGACAGAGAAATTAACAATTACACAAGCTTAATACACTCCTTAATTGAAGAATCGCAAAAC
CAGCAAGAAAAGAATGAACAAGAATTATTGGAATTAGATAAATGGGCAAGTTTGTGGAATTGGTTTAACA
TAACAAATTGGCTGTGGTATATAAAATTATTCATAATGATAGTAGGAGGCTTGGTAGGTTTAAGAATAGT
TTTTGCTGTACTTTCTATAGTGAATAGAGTTAGGCAGGGATATTCACCATTATCGTTTCAGACCCACCTC
CCAACCCCGAGGGGACCCGACAGGCCCGAAGGAATAGAAGAAGAAGGTGGAGAGAGAGACAGAGACAGAT
CCATTCGATTAGTGAACGGATCGGCACTGCGTGCGCCAATTCTGCAGACAAATGGCAGTATTCATCCACA
ATTTTAAAAGAAAAGGGGGGATTGGGGGGTACAGTGCAGGGGAAAGAATAGTAGACATAATAGCAACAGA
CATACAAACTAAAGAATTACAAAAACAAATTACAAAAATTCAAAATTTTCGGGTTTATTACAGGGACAGC
AGAGATCCAGTTTGGTTAGTACCGGGCCCGGGTCGACTAGTGATCAGTGTGAGGGAGTGTAAAGCTGGTT
TTCGAGTGGCTCCAGTGCCCGTCAGTGGGCAGAGCGCACATCGCCCACAGTCCCCGAGAAGTTGGGGGGA
GGGGTCGGCAATTGAACCGGTGCCTAGAGAAGGTGGCGCGGGGTAAACTGGGAAAGTGATGTCGTGTACT
GGCTCCGCCTTTTTCCCGAGGGTGGGGGAGAACCGTATATAAGTGCAGTAGTCGCCGTGAACGTTCTTTT
TCGCAACGGGTTTGCCGCCAGAACACAGGTGTCGTGACGCGGCTAACTCGAACGCTAGGATCCGCCACCA
TGGACTATAAGGACCACGACGGAGACTACAAGGATCATGATATTGATTACAAAGACGATGACGATAAGAT
GGCCCCAAAGAAGAAGCGGAAGGTCGGTATCCACGGAGTCCCAGCAGCCATGAGCTCAGAGACTGGCCCA
GTGGCTGTGGACCCCACATTGAGACGGCGGATCGAGCCCCATGAGTTTGAGGTATTCTTCGATCCGAGAG
AGCTCCGCAAGGAGACCTGCCTGCTTTACGAAATTAATTGGGGGGGCCGGCACTCCATTTGGCGACATAC
ATCACAGAACACTAACAAGCACGTCGAAGTCAACTTCATCGAGAAGTTCACGACAGAAAGATATTTCTGT
CCGAACACAAGGTGCAGCATTACCTGGTTTCTCAGCTGGAGCCCATGCGGCGAATGTAGTAGGGCCATCA
CTGAATTCCTGTCAAGGTATCCCCACGTCACTCTGTTTATTTACATCGCAAGGCTGTACCACCACGCTGA
CCCCCGCAATCGACAAGGCCTGCGGGATTTGATCTCTTCAGGTGTGACTATCCAAATTATGACTGAGCAG
GAGTCAGGATACTGCTGGAGAAACTTTGTGAATTATAGCCCGAGTAATGAAGCCCACTGGCCTAGGTATC
CCCATCTGTGGGTACGACTGTACGTTCTTGAACTGTACTGCATCATACTGGGCCTGCCTCCTTGTCTCAA
CATTCTGAGAAGGAAGCAGCCACAGCTGACATTCTTTACCATCGCTCTTCAGTCTTGTCATTACCAGCGA
CTGCCCCCACACATTCTCTGGGCCACCGGGTTGAAAAGCGGCAGCGAGACTCCCGGGACCTCAGAGTCCG
CCACACCCGAAAGTGACAAGAAGTACAGCATCGGCCTGGCCATCGGCACCAACTCTGTGGGCTGGGCCGT
GATCACCGACGAGTACAAGGTGCCCAGCAAGAAATTCAAGGTGCTGGGCAACACCGACCGGCACAGCATC
AAGAAGAACCTGATCGGAGCCCTGCTGTTCGACAGCGGCGAAACAGCCGAGGCCACCCGGCTGAAGAGAA
CCGCCAGAAGAAGATACACCAGACGGAAGAACCGGATCTGCTATCTGCAAGAGATCTTCAGCAACGAGAT
GGCCAAGGTGGACGACAGCTTCTTCCACAGACTGGAAGAGTCCTTCCTGGTGGAAGAGGATAAGAAGCAC
GAGCGGCACCCCATCTTCGGCAACATCGTGGACGAGGTGGCCTACCACGAGAAGTACCCCACCATCTACC
ACCTGAGAAAGAAACTGGTGGACAGCACCGACAAGGCCGACCTGCGGCTGATCTATCTGGCCCTGGCCCA
CATGATCAAGTTCCGGGGCCACTTCCTGATCGAGGGCGACCTGAACCCCGACAACAGCGACGTGGACAAG
CTGTTCATCCAGCTGGTGCAGACCTACAACCAGCTGTTCGAGGAAAACCCCATCAACGCCAGCGGCGTGG
ACGCCAAGGCCATCCTGTCTGCCAGACTGAGCAAGAGCAGACGGCTGGAAAATCTGATCGCCCAGCTGCC
CGGCGAGAAGAAGAATGGCCTGTTCGGCAACCTGATTGCCCTGAGCCTGGGCCTGACCCCCAACTTCAAG
AGCAACTTCGACCTGGCCGAGGATGCCAAACTGCAGCTGAGCAAGGACACCTACGACGACGACCTGGACA
ACCTGCTGGCCCAGATCGGCGACCAGTACGCCGACCTGTTTCTGGCCGCCAAGAACCTGTCCGACGCCAT
CCTGCTGAGCGACATCCTGAGAGTGAACACCGAGATCACCAAGGCCCCCCTGAGCGCCTCTATGATCAAG
AGATACGACGAGCACCACCAGGACCTGACCCTGCTGAAAGCTCTCGTGCGGCAGCAGCTGCCTGAGAAGT
ACAAAGAGATTTTCTTCGACCAGAGCAAGAACGGCTACGCCGGCTACATTGACGGCGGAGCCAGCCAGGA
AGAGTTCTACAAGTTCATCAAGCCCATCCTGGAAAAGATGGACGGCACCGAGGAACTGCTCGTGAAGCTG
AACAGAGAGGACCTGCTGCGGAAGCAGCGGACCTTCGACAACGGCAGCATCCCCCACCAGATCCACCTGG
GAGAGCTGCACGCCATTCTGCGGCGGCAGGAAGATTTTTACCCATTCCTGAAGGACAACCGGGAAAAGAT
CGAGAAGATCCTGACCTTCCGCATCCCCTACTACGTGGGCCCTCTGGCCAGGGGAAACAGCAGATTCGCC
TGGATGACCAGAAAGAGCGAGGAAACCATCACCCCCTGGAACTTCGAGGAAGTGGTGGACAAGGGCGCTT
CCGCCCAGAGCTTCATCGAGCGGATGACCAACTTCGATAAGAACCTGCCCAACGAGAAGGTGCTGCCCAA
GCACAGCCTGCTGTACGAGTACTTCACCGTGTATAACGAGCTGACCAAAGTGAAATACGTGACCGAGGGA
ATGAGAAAGCCCGCCTTCCTGAGCGGCGAGCAGAAAAAGGCCATCGTGGACCTGCTGTTCAAGACCAACC
GGAAAGTGACCGTGAAGCAGCTGAAAGAGGACTACTTCAAGAAAATCGAGTGCTTCGACTCCGTGGAAAT
CTCCGGCGTGGAAGATCGGTTCAACGCCTCCCTGGGCACATACCACGATCTGCTGAAAATTATCAAGGAC
AAGGACTTCCTGGACAATGAGGAAAACGAGGACATTCTGGAAGATATCGTGCTGACCCTGACACTGTTTG
AGGACAGAGAGATGATCGAGGAACGGCTGAAAACCTATGCCCACCTGTTCGACGACAAAGTGATGAAGCA
GCTGAAGCGGCGGAGATACACCGGCTGGGGCAGGCTGAGCCGGAAGCTGATCAACGGCATCCGGGACAAG
CAGTCCGGCAAGACAATCCTGGATTTCCTGAAGTCCGACGGCTTCGCCAACAGAAACTTCATGCAGCTGA
TCCACGACGACAGCCTGACCTTTAAAGAGGACATCCAGAAAGCCCAGGTGTCCGGCCAGGGCGATAGCCT
GCACGAGCACATTGCCAATCTGGCCGGCAGCCCCGCCATTAAGAAGGGCATCCTGCAGACAGTGAAGGTG
GTGGACGAGCTCGTGAAAGTGATGGGCCGGCACAAGCCCGAGAACATCGTGATCGAAATGGCCAGAGAGA
ACCAGACCACCCAGAAGGGACAGAAGAACAGCCGCGAGAGAATGAAGCGGATCGAAGAGGGCATCAAAGA
GCTGGGCAGCCAGATCCTGAAAGAACACCCAGTGGAAAACACCCAGCTGCAGAACGAGAAGCTGTACCTG
TACTACCTGCAGAATGGGCGGGATATGTACGTGGACCAGGAACTGGACATCAACCGGCTGTCCGACTACG
ATGTGGACCATATCGTGCCTCAGAGCTTTCTGAAGGACGACTCCATCGACAACAAGGTGCTGACCAGAAG
CGACAAGAACCGGGGCAAGAGCGACAACGTGCCCTCCGAAGAGGTCGTGAAGAAGATGAAGAACTACTGG
CGGCAGCTGCTGAACGCCAAGCTGATTACCCAGAGAAAGTTCGACAATCTGACCAAGGCCGAGAGAGGCG
GCCTGAGCGAACTGGATAAGGCCGGCTTCATCAAGAGACAGCTGGTGGAAACCCGGCAGATCACAAAGCA
CGTGGCACAGATCCTGGACTCCCGGATGAACACTAAGTACGACGAGAATGACAAGCTGATCCGGGAAGTG
AAAGTGATCACCCTGAAGTCCAAGCTGGTGTCCGATTTCCGGAAGGATTTCCAGTTTTACAAAGTGCGCG
AGATCAACAACTACCACCACGCCCACGACGCCTACCTGAACGCCGTCGTGGGAACCGCCCTGATCAAAAA
GTACCCTAAGCTGGAAAGCGAGTTCGTGTACGGCGACTACAAGGTGTACGACGTGCGGAAGATGATCGCC
AAGAGCGAGCAGGAAATCGGCAAGGCTACCGCCAAGTACTTCTTCTACAGCAACATCATGAACTTTTTCA
AGACCGAGATTACCCTGGCCAACGGCGAGATCCGGAAGCGGCCTCTGATCGAGACAAACGGCGAAACCGG
GGAGATCGTGTGGGATAAGGGCCGGGATTTTGCCACCGTGCGGAAAGTGCTGAGCATGCCCCAAGTGAAT
ATCGTGAAAAAGACCGAGGTGCAGACAGGCGGCTTCAGCAAAGAGTCTATCCTGCCCAAGAGGAACAGCG
ATAAGCTGATCGCCAGAAAGAAGGACTGGGACCCTAAGAAGTACGGCGGCTTCGACAGCCCCACCGTGGC
CTATTCTGTGCTGGTGGTGGCCAAAGTGGAAAAGGGCAAGTCCAAGAAACTGAAGAGTGTGAAAGAGCTG
CTGGGGATCACCATCATGGAAAGAAGCAGCTTCGAGAAGAATCCCATCGACTTTCTGGAAGCCAAGGGCT
ACAAAGAAGTGAAAAAGGACCTGATCATCAAGCTGCCTAAGTACTCCCTGTTCGAGCTGGAAAACGGCCG
GAAGAGAATGCTGGCCTCTGCCGGCGAACTGCAGAAGGGAAACGAACTGGCCCTGCCCTCCAAATATGTG
AACTTCCTGTACCTGGCCAGCCACTATGAGAAGCTGAAGGGCTCCCCCGAGGATAATGAGCAGAAACAGC
TGTTTGTGGAACAGCACAAGCACTACCTGGACGAGATCATCGAGCAGATCAGCGAGTTCTCCAAGAGAGT
GATCCTGGCCGACGCTAATCTGGACAAAGTGCTGTCCGCCTACAACAAGCACCGGGATAAGCCCATCAGA
GAGCAGGCCGAGAATATCATCCACCTGTTTACCCTGACCAATCTGGGAGCCCCTGCCGCCTTCAAGTACT
TTGACACCACCATCGACCGGAAGAGGTACACCAGCACCAAAGAGGTGCTGGACGCCACCCTGATCCACCA
GAGCATCACCGGCCTGTACGAGACACGGATCGACCTGTCTCAGCTGGGAGGCGATTCAGGCGGATCTACT
AATCTGTCAGATATTATTGAAAAGGAGACCGGTAAGCAACTGGTTATCCAGGAATCCATCCTCATGCTCC
CAGAGGAGGTGGAAGAAGTCATTGGGAACAAGCCGGAAAGCGATATACTCGTGCACACCGCCTACGACGA
GAGCACCGACGAGAATGTCATGCTTCTGACTAGCGACGCCCCTGAATACAAGCCTTGGGCTCTGGTCATA
CAGGATAGCAACGGTGAGAACAAGATTAAGATGCTCTCTGGTGGTTCTCCCAAGAAGAAGAGGAAAGTCT
AACTAGGAATCCCGAGGCCTCTACCGGGTAGGGGAGGCGCTTTTCCCAAGGCAGTCTGGAGCATGCGCTT
TAGCAGCCCCGCTGGGCACTTGGCGCTACACAAGTGGCCTCTGGCCTCGCACACATTCCACATCCACCGG
TAGGCGCCAACCGGCTCCGTTCTTTGGTGGCCCCTTCGCGCCACCTTCTACTCCTCCCCTAGTCAGGAAG
TTCCCCCCCGCCCCGCAGCTCGCGTCGTGCAGGACGTGACAAATGGAAGTAGCACGTCTCACTAGTCTCG
TGCAGATGGACAGCACCGCTGAGCAATGGAAGCGGGTAGGCCTTTGGGGCAGCGGCCAATAGCAGCTTTG
CTCCTTCGCTTTCTGGGCTCAGAGGCTGGGAAGGGGTGGGTCCGGGGGCGGGCTCAGGGGCGGGCTCAGG
GGCGGGGCGGGCGCCCGAAGGTCCTCCGGAGGCCCGGCATTCTGCACGCTTCAAAAGCGCACGTCTGCCG
CGCTGTTCTCCTCTTCCTCATCTCCGGGCCTTTCGACCTGCAGCCCAAGCTTACCATGACCGAGTACAAG
CCCACGGTGCGCCTCGCCACCCGCGACGACGTCCCCAGGGCCGTACGCACCCTCGCCGCCGCGTTCGCCG
ACTACCCCGCCACGCGCCACACCGTCGATCCGGACCGCCACATCGAGCGGGTCACCGAGCTGCAAGAACT
CTTCCTCACGCGCGTCGGGCTCGACATCGGCAAGGTGTGGGTCGCGGACGACGGCGCCGCGGTGGCGGTC
TGGACCACGCCGGAGAGCGTCGAAGCGGGGGCGGTGTTCGCCGAGATCGGCCCGCGCATGGCCGAGTTGA
GCGGTTCCCGGCTGGCCGCGCAGCAACAGATGGAAGGCCTCCTGGCGCCGCACCGGCCCAAGGAGCCCGC
GTGGTTCCTGGCCACCGTCGGCGTCTCGCCCGACCACCAGGGCAAGGGTCTGGGCAGCGCCGTCGTGCTC
CCCGGAGTGGAGGCGGCCGAGCGCGCCGGGGTGCCCGCCTTCCTGGAGACCTCCGCGCCCCGCAACCTCC
CCTTCTACGAGCGGCTCGGCTTCACCGTCACCGCCGACGTCGAGGTGCCCGAAGGACCGCGCACCTGGTG
CATGACCCGCAAGCCCGGTGCCTGAAAACGTTGTTGTTTGGGGTTGAATTACTCTTCTAGACCGCGGCGC
GCCCGATAATCAACCTCTGGATTACAAAATTTGTGAAAGATTGACTGGTATTCTTAACTATGTTGCTCCT
TTTACGCTATGTGGATACGCTGCTTTAATGCCTTTGTATCATGCTATTGCTTCCCGTATGGCTTTCATTT
TCTCCTCCTTGTATAAATCCTGGTTGCTGTCTCTTTATGAGGAGTTGTGGCCCGTTGTCAGGCAACGTGG
CGTGGTGTGCACTGTGTTTGCTGACGCAACCCCCACTGGTTGGGGCATTGCCACCACCTGTCAGCTCCTT
TCCGGGACTTTCGCTTTCCCCCTCCCTATTGCCACGGCGGAACTCATCGCCGCCTGCCTTGCCCGCTGCT
GGACAGGGGCTCGGCTGTTGGGCACTGACAATTCCGTGGTGTTGTCGGGGAAATCATCGTCCTTTCCTTG
GCTGCTCGCCTGTGTTGCCACCTGGATTCTGCGCGGGACGTCCTTCTGCTACGTCCCTTCGGCCCTCAAT
CCAGCGGACCTTCCTTCCCGCGGCCTGCTGCCGGCTCTGCGGCCTCTTCCGCGTCTTCGCCTTCGCCCTC
AGACGAGTCGGATCTCCCTTTGGGCCGCCTCCCCGCATCGATACCGTCGACCTCGATCGAGACCTAGAAA
AACATGGAGCAATCACAAGTAGCAATACAGCAGCTACCAATGCTGATTGTGCCTGGCTAGAAGCACAAGA
GGAGGAGGAGGTGGGTTTTCCAGTCACACCTCAGGTACCTTTAAGACCAATGACTTACAAGGCAGCTGTA
GATCTTAGCCACTTTTTAAAAGAAAAGGGGGGACTGGAAGGGCTAATTCACTCCCAACGAAGACAAGATA
TCCTTGATCTGTGGATCTACCACACACAAGGCTACTTCCCTGATTGGCAGAACTACACACCAGGGCCAGG
GATCAGATATCCACTGACCTTTGGATGGTGCTACAAGCTAGTACCAGTTGAGCAAGAGAAGGTAGAAGAA
GCCAATGAAGGAGAGAACACCCGCTTGTTACACCCTGTGAGCCTGCATGGGATGGATGACCCGGAGAGAG
AAGTATTAGAGTGGAGGTTTGACAGCCGCCTAGCATTTCATCACATGGCCCGAGAGCTGCATCCGGACTG
TACTGGGTCTCTCTGGTTAGACCAGATCTGAGCCTGGGAGCTCTCTGGCTAACTAGGGAACCCACTGCTT
AAGCCTCAATAAAGCTTGCCTTGAGTGCTTCAAGTAGTGTGTGCCCGTCTGTTGTGTGACTCTGGTAACT
AGAGATCCCTCAGACCCTTTTAGTCAGTGTGGAAAATCTCTAGCAGCATGTGAGCAAAAGGCCAGCAAAA
GGCCAGGAACCGTAAAAAGGCCGCGTTGCTGGCGTTTTTCCATAGGCTCCGCCCCCCTGACGAGCATCAC
AAAAATCGACGCTCAAGTCAGAGGTGGCGAAACCCGACAGGACTATAAAGATACCAGGCGTTTCCCCCTG
GAAGCTCCCTCGTGCGCTCTCCTGTTCCGACCCTGCCGCTTACCGGATACCTGTCCGCCTTTCTCCCTTC
GGGAAGCGTGGCGCTTTCTCATAGCTCACGCTGTAGGTATCTCAGTTCGGTGTAGGTCGTTCGCTCCAAG
CTGGGCTGTGTGCACGAACCCCCCGTTCAGCCCGACCGCTGCGCCTTATCCGGTAACTATCGTCTTGAGT
CCAACCCGGTAAGACACGACTTATCGCCACTGGCAGCAGCCACTGGTAACAGGATTAGCAGAGCGAGGTA
TGTAGGCGGTGCTACAGAGTTCTTGAAGTGGTGGCCTAACTACGGCTACACTAGAAGAACAGTATTTGGT
ATCTGCGCTCTGCTGAAGCCAGTTACCTTCGGAAAAAGAGTTGGTAGCTCTTGATCCGGCAAACAAACCA
CCGCTGGTAGCGGTGGTTTTTTTGTTTGCAAGCAGCAGATTACGCGCAGAAAAAAAGGATCTCAAGAAGA
TCCTTTGATCTTTTCTACGGGGTCTGACGCTCAGTGGAACGAAAACTCACGTTAAGGGATTTTGGTCATG
AGATTATCAAAAAGGATCTTCACCTAGATCCTTTTAAATTAAAAATGAAGTTTTAAATCAATCTAAAGTA
TATATGAGTAAACTTGGTCTGACAGTTACCAATGCTTAATCAGTGAGGCACCTATCTCAGCGATCTGTCT
ATTTCGTTCATCCATAGTTGCCTGACTCCCCGTCGTGTAGATAACTACGATACGGGAGGGCTTACCATCT
GGCCCCAGTGCTGCAATGATACCGCGAGACCCACGCTCACCGGCTCCAGATTTATCAGCAATAAACCAGC
CAGCCGGAAGGGCCGAGCGCAGAAGTGGTCCTGCAACTTTATCCGCCTCCATCCAGTCTATTAATTGTTG
CCGGGAAGCTAGAGTAAGTAGTTCGCCAGTTAATAGTTTGCGCAACGTTGTTGCCATTGCTACAGGCATC
GTGGTGTCACGCTCGTCGTTTGGTATGGCTTCATTCAGCTCCGGTTCCCAACGATCAAGGCGAGTTACAT
GATCCCCCATGTTGTGCAAAAAAGCGGTTAGCTCCTTCGGTCCTCCGATCGTTGTCAGAAGTAAGTTGGC
CGCAGTGTTATCACTCATGGTTATGGCAGCACTGCATAATTCTCTTACTGTCATGCCATCCGTAAGATGC
TTTTCTGTGACTGGTGAGTACTCAACCAAGTCATTCTGAGAATAGTGTATGCGGCGACCGAGTTGCTCTT
GCCCGGCGTCAATACGGGATAATACCGCGCCACATAGCAGAACTTTAAAAGTGCTCATCATTGGAAAACG
TTCTTCGGGGCGAAAACTCTCAAGGATCTTACCGCTGTTGAGATCCAGTTCGATGTAACCCACTCGTGCA
CCCAACTGATCTTCAGCATCTTTTACTTTCACCAGCGTTTCTGGGTGAGCAAAAACAGGAAGGCAAAATG
CCGCAAAAAAGGGAATAAGGGCGACACGGAAATGTTGAATACTCATACTCTTCCTTTTTCAATATTATTG
AAGCATTTATCAGGGTTATTGTCTCATGAGCGGATACATATTTGAATGTATTTAGAAAAATAAACAAATA
GGGGTTCCGCGCACATTTCCCCGAAAAGTGC
Features (pLannotate 1.2.2; 23 found; start..end, strand, type, name):
     39..91      -  misc_feature   bom (fragment): basis of mobility region from pBR322
    246..625     +  enhancer       CMV enhancer: human cytomegalovirus immediate early enhancer
    626..825     +  promoter       CMV promoter: human cytomegalovirus (CMV) immediate early promoter
    843..1023    +  LTR            5' LTR (truncated): truncated 5' long terminal repeat (LTR) from HIV-1
   1070..1195    +  misc_feature   HIV-1 Ψ: packaging signal of human immunodeficiency virus type 1
   1179..1517    +  CDS            HIV-1 gag (fragment): gag protein from human immunodeficiency virus 1; gag
   1692..1925    +  misc_feature   RRE: The Rev response element (RRE) of HIV-1 allows for Rev-dependent mRNA export from the nucleus to the cytoplasm.
   2302..2402    +  CDS            Rev (fragment): human immunodeficiency virus 1 (HIV-1) Rev protein; rev; enhances nuclear export of unspliced and incompletely spliced viral mRNAs
   2452..2569    +  misc_feature   cPPT/CTS: central polypurine tract and central termination sequence of HIV-1
   2687..2898    +  promoter       EF-1α core promoter: core promoter for human elongation factor EF-1α
   3060..3746    +  CDS            Apobec1: ABEC1_RAT - Experimental evidence at protein level: Swiss-Prot protein existence level 1. Catalytic component of the apolipoprotein B mRNA editing enzyme complex which is responsible for the postranscriptional editing of a CAA codon for Gln to a UAA codon for stop in the APOB mRNA. May also play a role in the epigenetic regulation of gene expression by participating in DNA demethylation. From Rattus norvegicus (Rat).
   3747..3794    +  CDS            ABE(7.10) (fragment): adenine base editor comprising wild-type E. coli TadA fused to the evolved TadA*(7.10) mutant (Gaudelli et al., 2017)
   3795..7894    +  CDS            Cas9 (fragment): Cas9 (Csn1) endonuclease from the Streptococcus pyogenes Type II CRISPR/Cas system generates RNA-guided double strand breaks in DNA
   7908..8156    +  CDS            UGI: UNGI_BPPB2 - Experimental evidence at protein level: Swiss-Prot protein existence level 1. This protein binds specifically and reversibly to the host uracil-DNA glycosylase, preventing removal of uracil residues from PBS2 DNA by the host uracil-excision repair system. From Bacillus phage PBS2 (Bacteriophage PBS2).
   8216..8715    +  promoter       PGK promoter: mouse phosphoglycerate kinase 1 promoter
   8736..9335    +  CDS            PuroR: puromycin N-acetyltransferase; pac from Streptomyces alboniger; confers resistance to puromycin
   9388..9976    +  misc_feature   WPRE: woodchuck hepatitis virus posttranscriptional regulatory element
   9977..9996    +  misc_feature   MCS (fragment): pBluescript multiple cloning site
   9998..10498   +  CDS            nef (fragment): NEF_HV1LA - Experimental evidence at protein level: Swiss-Prot protein existence level 1. Extracellular Nef protein targets CD4(+) T-lymphocytes for apoptosis by interacting with CXCR4 surface receptors. From Human immunodeficiency virus type 1 group M subtype B (isolate Lai) (HIV-1).
  10505..10685   +  LTR            5' LTR (truncated): truncated 5' long terminal repeat (LTR) from HIV-1
  10747..11335   -  rep_origin     ori: high-copy-number ColE1/pMB1/pBR322/pUC origin of replication
  11506..12366   -  CDS            AmpR: β-lactamase; bla; confers resistance to ampicillin, carbenicillin, and related antibiotics
  12367..12471   -  promoter       AmpR promoter: bla
