[The description below was written by a language model from this plasmid's Addgene catalogue record and pLannotate feature annotations shown in this document.]
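Description:
pLenti-FNLS-PGK-Puro is an HIV-1-derived lentiviral transfer plasmid built on the pLL3.3 backbone for constitutive expression of the codon-optimized cytosine base editor FNLS (BE3RA-FNLS) in mammalian cells. It is propagated in E. coli through a ColE1/pUC-type origin and an ampicillin resistance gene, although the catalogue lists it as low copy and names a recombination-tolerant strain, as is common for large, repeat-containing lentiviral plasmids. A CMV enhancer/promoter fused to a truncated 5' LTR drives transcription of the viral genome in packaging cells. The Ψ packaging signal with a gag fragment, the RRE and the cPPT/CTS support encapsidation, Rev-dependent nuclear export and efficient transduction. A WPRE and a second truncated LTR, preceded by a nef fragment, close the proviral cassette.

The payload sits between the cPPT and the WPRE. An EF-1α core ("EF1s") promoter drives a synthetic fusion of about 5.25 kb made up of rat APOBEC1 cytidine deaminase, a short linker, Streptococcus pyogenes Cas9 and the phage PBS2 uracil glycosylase inhibitor (UGI). The annotation tool matched the linker to an ABE(7.10) fragment, which most likely reflects a shared linker sequence rather than any adenine deaminase content. The record states that Cas9 carries the D10A nickase mutation and that the protein has an N-terminal 3X FLAG tag and an added N-terminal nuclear localization signal; neither of these is annotated separately in the feature tables. Downstream, a mouse PGK promoter drives puromycin N-acetyltransferase, so transduced cells can be selected.

The two sequence records, from the depositor and from the repository, differ by a single nucleotide in length and give the same annotation. The vector is used to generate cells that stably express the base editor for guide RNA-directed C-to-T editing; the guide RNA must be supplied separately.
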