Addgene plasmid #110844: pLenti-FNLS-PGK-Puro
Purpose: Lentiviral vector for constitutive expression of FNLS in mammalian cells (codon optimized)
Depositing lab: Lukas Dow. Depositing organization: Cornell University. Publication: Optimized base editors enable efficient editing in cells, organoids and mice. Zafra MP, Schatoff EM, Katti A, Foronda M, Breinig M, Schweitzer AY, Simon A, Han T, Goswami S, Montgomery E, Thibado J, Kastenhuber ER, Sanchez-Rivera FJ, Shi J, Vakoc CR, Lowe SW, Tschaharganeh DF, Dow LE. Nat Biotechnol. 2018 Jul 3. pii: nbt.4194. doi: 10.1038/nbt.4194. PubMed 29969439.
Backbone
  Vector backbone: pLL3.3
  Backbone size w/o insert (bp): 6054
  Vector type: Lentiviral
  Selectable markers: Puromycin
Growth in bacteria
  Bacterial resistance: Ampicillin, 100 μg/mL
  Growth temperature: 30°C
  Growth strain: NEB Stable
  Copy number: Low Copy
Gene/Insert
  Gene/Insert name: BE3RA-FNLS (alt name: FNLS)
  Species: Synthetic
  Insert size (bp): 5250
  Mutation: D10A and NLS sequence at the N-terminus
  Promoter: EF1s
  Tag / fusion protein: 3X FLAG (N terminal on insert)
  Cloning method: Gibson Cloning
  Sequencing primers: 5′ TAAGTGCAGTAGTCGCCGTG; 3′ TTAAGAATACCAGTCAATCTTTC
Terms and licenses: Academic/Nonprofit Terms; Industry Terms: Not Available to Industry
How to cite: pLenti-FNLS-PGK-Puro was a gift from Lukas Dow (Addgene plasmid # 110844 ; http://n2t.net/addgene:110844 ; RRID:Addgene_110844)
